>Addgene plasmid #122659 | pLV-sgTel | depositor full sequence | sequence record 234094 | pLV-sgTel sequence 8890 bps
GCTTAAGCGGTCGACGGATCGGGAGATCTCCCGATCCCCTATGGTGCACTCTCAGTACAATCTGCTCTGA
TGCCGCATAGTTAAGCCAGTATCTGCTCCCTGCTTGTGTGTTGGAGGTCGCTGAGTAGTGCGCGAGCAAA
ATTTAAGCTACAACAAGGCAAGGCTTGACCGACAATTGCATGAAGAATCTGCTTAGGGTTAGGCGTTTTG
CGCTGCTTCGCGATGTACGGGCCAGATATACGCGTTGACATTGATTATTGACTAGTTATTAATAGTAATC
AATTACGGGGTCATTAGTTCATAGCCCATATATGGAGTTCCGCGTTACATAACTTACGGTAAATGGCCCG
CCTGGCTGACCGCCCAACGACCCCCGCCCATTGACGTCAATAATGACGTATGTTCCCATAGTAACGCCAA
TAGGGACTTTCCATTGACGTCAATGGGTGGAGTATTTACGGTAAACTGCCCACTTGGCAGTACATCAAGT
GTATCATATGCCAAGTACGCCCCCTATTGACGTCAATGACGGTAAATGGCCCGCCTGGCATTATGCCCAG
TACATGACCTTATGGGACTTTCCTACTTGGCAGTACATCTACGTATTAGTCATCGCTATTACCATGGTGA
TGCGGTTTTGGCAGTACATCAATGGGCGTGGATAGCGGTTTGACTCACGGGGATTTCCAAGTCTCCACCC
CATTGACGTCAATGGGAGTTTGTTTTGGCACCAAAATCAACGGGACTTTCCAAAATGTCGTAACAACTCC
GCCCCATTGACGCAAATGGGCGGTAGGCGTGTACGGTGGGAGGTCTATATAAGCAGCGCGTTTTGCCTGT
ACTGGGTCTCTCTGGTTAGACCAGATCTGAGCCTGGGAGCTCTCTGGCTAACTAGGGAACCCACTGCTTA
AGCCTCAATAAAGCTTGCCTTGAGTGCTTCAAGTAGTGTGTGCCCGTCTGTTGTGTGACTCTGGTAACTA
GAGATCCCTCAGACCCTTTTAGTCAGTGTGGAAAATCTCTAGCAGTGGCGCCCGAACAGGGACTTGAAAG
CGAAAGGGAAACCAGAGGAGCTCTCTCGACGCAGGACTCGGCTTGCTGAAGCGCGCACGGCAAGAGGCGA
GGGGCGGCGACTGGTGAGTACGCCAAAAATTTTGACTAGCGGAGGCTAGAAGGAGAGAGATGGGTGCGAG
AGCGTCAGTATTAAGCGGGGGAGAATTAGATCGCGATGGGAAAAAATTCGGTTAAGGCCAGGGGGAAAGA
AAAAATATAAATTAAAACATATAGTATGGGCAAGCAGGGAGCTAGAACGATTCGCAGTTAATCCTGGCCT
GTTAGAAACATCAGAAGGCTGTAGACAAATACTGGGACAGCTACAACCATCCCTTCAGACAGGATCAGAA
GAACTTAGATCATTATATAATACAGTAGCAACCCTCTATTGTGTGCATCAAAGGATAGAGATAAAAGACA
CCAAGGAAGCTTTAGACAAGATAGAGGAAGAGCAAAACAAAAGTAAGACCACCGCACAGCAAGCGGCCGG
CCGCGCTGATCTTCAGACCTGGAGGAGGAGATATGAGGGACAATTGGAGAAGTGAATTATATAAATATAA
AGTAGTAAAAATTGAACCATTAGGAGTAGCACCCACCAAGGCAAAGAGAAGAGTGGTGCAGAGAGAAAAA
AGAGCAGTGGGAATAGGAGCTTTGTTCCTTGGGTTCTTGGGAGCAGCAGGAAGCACTATGGGCGCAGCGT
CAATGACGCTGACGGTACAGGCCAGACAATTATTGTCTGGTATAGTGCAGCAGCAGAACAATTTGCTGAG
GGCTATTGAGGCGCAACAGCATCTGTTGCAACTCACAGTCTGGGGCATCAAGCAGCTCCAGGCAAGAATC
CTGGCTGTGGAAAGATACCTAAAGGATCAACAGCTCCTGGGGATTTGGGGTTGCTCTGGAAAACTCATTT
GCACCACTGCTGTGCCTTGGAATGCTAGTTGGAGTAATAAATCTCTGGAACAGATTTGGAATCACACGAC
CTGGATGGAGTGGGACAGAGAAATTAACAATTACACAAGCTTAATACACTCCTTAATTGAAGAATCGCAA
AACCAGCAAGAAAAGAATGAACAAGAATTATTGGAATTAGATAAATGGGCAAGTTTGTGGAATTGGTTTA
ACATAACAAATTGGCTGTGGTATATAAAATTATTCATAATGATAGTAGGAGGCTTGGTAGGTTTAAGAAT
AGTTTTTGCTGTACTTTCTATAGTGAATAGAGTTAGGCAGGGATATTCACCATTATCGTTTCAGACCCAC
CTCCCAACCCCGAGGGGACCCGACAGGCCCGAAGGAATAGAAGAAGAAGGTGGAGAGAGAGACAGAGACA
GATCCATTCGATTAGTGAACGGATCGGCACTGCGTGCGCCAATTCTGCAGACAAATGGCAGTATTCATCC
ACAATTTTAAAAGAAAAGGGGGGATTGGGGGGTACAGTGCAGGGGAAAGAATAGTAGACATAATAGCAAC
AGACATACAAACTAAAGAATTACAAAAACAAATTACAAAAATTCAAAATTTTCGGGTTTATTACAGGGAC
AGCAGAGATCCAGTTTGGTTAGTACCGGGCCCGCTCTAGAGATCCGACGCGCCATCTCTAGGCCCGCGCC
GGCCCCCTCGCACGGACTTGTGGGAGAAGCTCGGCTACTCCCCTGCCCCGGTTAATTTGCATATAATATT
TCCTAGTAACTATAGAGGCTTAATGTGCGATAAAAGACAGATAATCTGTTCTTTTTAATACTAGCTACAT
TTTACATGATAGGCTTGGATTTCTATAACTTCGTATAGCATACATTATACGAAGTTATAAACAGCACAAA
AGGAAACTCACCCTAACTGTAAAGTAATTGTGTGTTTTGAGACTATAAGTATCCCTTGGAGAACCACCTT
GTTGGTTAGGGTTAGGGTTAGGGTTAGTTTAAGAGCTATGCTGGAAACAGCATAGCAAGTTTAAATAAGG
CTAGTCCGTTATCAACTTGAAAAAGTGGCACCGAGTCGGTGCTTTTTTTCTCGAGTACTAGGATCCATTA
GGCGGCCGCGTGGATAACCGTATTACCGCCATGCATGTGCCCGTCAGTGGGCAGAGCGCACATCGCCCAC
AGTCCCCGAGAAGTTGGGGGGAGGGGTCGGCAATTGAACCGGTGCCTAGAGAAGGTGGCGCGGGGTAAAC
TGGGAAAGTGATGTCGTGTACTGGCTCCGCCTTTTTCCCGAGGGTGGGGGAGAACCGTATATAAGTGCAG
TAGTCGCCGTGAACGTTCTTTTTCGCAACGGGTTTGCCGCCAGAACACAGGTAAGTGCCGTGTGTGGTTC
CCGCGGGCCTGGCCTCTTTACGGGTTATGGCCCTTGCGTGCCTTGAATTACTTCCACCTGGCTGCAGTAC
GTGATTCTTGATCCCGAGCTTCGGGTTGGAAGTGGGTGGGAGAGTTCGAGGCCTTGCGCTTAAGGAGCCC
CTTCGCCTCGTGCTTGAGTTGAGGCCTGGCCTGGGCGCTGGGGCCGCCGCGTGCGAATCTGGTGGCACCT
TCGCGCCTGTCTCGCTGCTTTCGATAAGTCTCTAGCCATTTAAAATTTTTGATGACCTGCTGCGACGCTT
TTTTTCTGGCAAGATAGTCTTGTAAATGCGGGCCAAGATCTGCACACTGGTATTTCGGTTTTTGGGGCCG
CGGGCGGCGACGGGGCCCGTGCGTCCCAGCGCACATGTTCGGCGAGGCGGGGCCTGCGAGCGCGGCCACC
GAGAATCGGACGGGGGTAGTCTCAAGCTGGCCGGCCTGCTCTGGTGCCTGGCCTCGCGCCGCCGTGTATC
GCCCCGCCCTGGGCGGCAAGGCTGGCCCGGTCGGCACCAGTTGCGTGAGCGGAAAGATGGCCGCTTCCCG
GCCCTGCTGCAGGGAGCTCAAAATGGAGGACGCGGCGCTCGGGAGAGCGGGCGGGTGAGTCACCCACACA
AAGGAAAAGGGCCTTTCCGTCCTCAGCCGTCGCTTCATGTGACTCCACGGAGTACCGGGCGCCGTCCAGG
CACCTCGATTAGTTCTCGCGCTTTTGGAGTACGTCGTCTTTAGGTTGGGGGGAGGGGTTTTATGCGATGG
AGTTTCCCCACACTGAGTGGGTGGAGACTGAAGTTAGGCCAGCTTGGCACTTGATGTAATTCTCCTTGGA
ATTTGCCCTTTTTGAGTTTGGATCTTGGTTCATTCTCAAGCCTCAGACAGTGGTTCAAAGTTTTTTTCTT
CCATTTCAGGTGTCGTGAGCTAGCCCACCATGACCGAGTACAAGCCCACGGTGCGCCTCGCCACCCGCGA
CGACGTCCCCCGGGCCGTACGCACCCTCGCCGCCGCGTTCGCCGACTACCCCGCCACGCGCCACACCGTC
GACCCGGACCGCCACATCGAGCGGGTCACCGAGCTGCAAGAACTCTTCCTCACGCGCGTCGGGCTCGACA
TCGGCAAGGTGTGGGTCGCGGACGACGGCGCCGCGGTGGCGGTCTGGACCACGCCGGAGAGCGTCGAAGC
GGGGGCGGTGTTCGCCGAGATCGGCCCGCGCATGGCCGAGTTGAGCGGTTCCCGGCTGGCCGCGCAGCAA
CAGATGGAAGGCCTCCTGGCGCCGCACCGGCCCAAGGAGCCCGCGTGGTTCCTGGCCACCGTCGGCGTCT
CGCCCGACCACCAGGGCAAGGGTCTGGGCAGCGCCGTCGTGCTCCCCGGAGTGGAGGCGGCCGAGCGCGC
CGGGGTGCCCGCCTTCCTGGAGACCTCCGCGCCCCGCAACCTCCCCTTCTACGAGCGGCTCGGCTTCACC
GTCACCGCCGACGTCGAGGTGCCCGAAGGACCGCGCACCTGGTGCATGACCCGCAAGCCCGGTGCCGGAT
CGGGAGAGGGCAGAGGAAGTCTGCTAACATGCGGTGACGTCGAGGAGAATCCTGGCCCACCGGTCGCCAC
CAGCGAGCTGATTAAGGAGAACATGCACATGAAGCTGTACATGGAGGGCACCGTGGACAACCATCACTTC
AAGTGCACATCCGAGGGCGAAGGCAAGCCCTACGAGGGCACCCAGACCATGAGAATCAAGGTGGTCGAGG
GCGGCCCTCTCCCCTTCGCCTTCGACATCCTGGCTACTAGCTTCCTCTACGGCAGCAAGACCTTCATCAA
CCACACCCAGGGCATCCCCGACTTCTTCAAGCAGTCCTTCCCTGAGGGCTTCACATGGGAGAGAGTCACC
ACATACGAAGACGGGGGCGTGCTGACCGCTACCCAGGACACCAGCCTCCAGGACGGCTGCCTCATCTACA
ACGTCAAGATCAGAGGGGTGAACTTCACATCCAACGGCCCTGTGATGCAGAAGAAAACACTCGGCTGGGA
GGCCTTCACCGAGACGCTGTACCCCGCTGACGGCGGCCTGGAAGGCAGAAACGACATGGCCCTGAAGCTC
GTGGGCGGGAGCCATCTGATCGCAAACATCAAGACCACATATAGATCCAAGAAACCCGCTAAGAACCTCA
AGATGCCTGGCGTCTACTATGTGGACTACAGACTGGAAAGAATCAAGGAGGCCAACAACGAGACCTACGT
CGAGCAGCACGAGGTGGCAGTGGCCAGATACTGCGACCTCCCTAGCAAACTGGGGCACAAACTTAATTAA
GAATTCGTCGAGGGACCTAATAACTTCGTATAGCATACATTATACGAAGTTATACATGTTTAAGGGTTCC
GGTTCCACTAGGTACAATTCGATATCAAGCTTATCGATAATCAACCTCTGGATTACAAAATTTGTGAAAG
ATTGACTGGTATTCTTAACTATGTTGCTCCTTTTACGCTATGTGGATACGCTGCTTTAATGCCTTTGTAT
CATGCTATTGCTTCCCGTATGGCTTTCATTTTCTCCTCCTTGTATAAATCCTGGTTGCTGTCTCTTTATG
AGGAGTTGTGGCCCGTTGTCAGGCAACGTGGCGTGGTGTGCACTGTGTTTGCTGACGCAACCCCCACTGG
TTGGGGCATTGCCACCACCTGTCAGCTCCTTTCCGGGACTTTCGCTTTCCCCCTCCCTATTGCCACGGCG
GAACTCATCGCCGCCTGCCTTGCCCGCTGCTGGACAGGGGCTCGGCTGTTGGGCACTGACAATTCCGTGG
TGTTGTCGGGGAAATCATCGTCCTTTCCTTGGCTGCTCGCCTGTGTTGCCACCTGGATTCTGCGCGGGAC
GTCCTTCTGCTACGTCCCTTCGGCCCTCAATCCAGCGGACCTTCCTTCCCGCGGCCTGCTGCCGGCTCTG
CGGCCTCTTCCGCGTCTTCGCCTTCGCCCTCAGACGAGTCGGATCTCCCTTTGGGCCGCCTCCCCGCATC
GATACCGTCGACCTCGATCGAGACCTAGAAAAACATGGAGCAATCACAAGTAGCAATACAGCAGCTACCA
ATGCTGATTGTGCCTGGCTAGAAGCACAAGAGGAGGAGGAGGTGGGTTTTCCAGTCACACCTCAGGTACC
TTTAAGACCAATGACTTACAAGGCAGCTGTAGATCTTAGCCACTTTTTAAAAGAAAAGGGGGGACTGGAA
GGGCTAATTCACTCCCAACGAAGACAAGATATCCTTGATCTGTGGATCTACCACACACAAGGCTACTTCC
CTGATTGGCAGAACTACACACCAGGGCCAGGGATCAGATATCCACTGACCTTTGGATGGTGCTACAAGCT
AGTACCAGTTGAGCAAGAGAAGGTAGAAGAAGCCAATGAAGGAGAGAACACCCGCTTGTTACACCCTGTG
AGCCTGCATGGGATGGATGACCCGGAGAGAGAAGTATTAGAGTGGAGGTTTGACAGCCGCCTAGCATTTC
ATCACATGGCCCGAGAGCTGCATCCGGACTGTACTGGGTCTCTCTGGTTAGACCAGATCTGAGCCTGGGA
GCTCTCTGGCTAACTAGGGAACCCACTGCTTAAGCCTCAATAAAGCTTGCCTTGAGTGCTTCAAGTAGTG
TGTGCCCGTCTGTTGTGTGACTCTGGTAACTAGAGATCCCTCAGACCCTTTTAGTCAGTGTGGAAAATCT
CTAGCAGCATGTGAGCAAAAGGCCAGCAAAAGGCCAGGAACCGTAAAAAGGCCGCGTTGCTGGCGTTTTT
CCATAGGCTCCGCCCCCCTGACGAGCATCACAAAAATCGACGCTCAAGTCAGAGGTGGCGAAACCCGACA
GGACTATAAAGATACCAGGCGTTTCCCCCTGGAAGCTCCCTCGTGCGCTCTCCTGTTCCGACCCTGCCGC
TTACCGGATACCTGTCCGCCTTTCTCCCTTCGGGAAGCGTGGCGCTTTCTCATAGCTCACGCTGTAGGTA
TCTCAGTTCGGTGTAGGTCGTTCGCTCCAAGCTGGGCTGTGTGCACGAACCCCCCGTTCAGCCCGACCGC
TGCGCCTTATCCGGTAACTATCGTCTTGAGTCCAACCCGGTAAGACACGACTTATCGCCACTGGCAGCAG
CCACTGGTAACAGGATTAGCAGAGCGAGGTATGTAGGCGGTGCTACAGAGTTCTTGAAGTGGTGGCCTAA
CTACGGCTACACTAGAAGAACAGTATTTGGTATCTGCGCTCTGCTGAAGCCAGTTACCTTCGGAAAAAGA
GTTGGTAGCTCTTGATCCGGCAAACAAACCACCGCTGGTAGCGGTGGTTTTTTTGTTTGCAAGCAGCAGA
TTACGCGCAGAAAAAAAGGATCTCAAGAAGATCCTTTGATCTTTTCTACGGGGTCTGACGCTCAGTGGAA
CGAAAACTCACGTTAAGGGATTTTGGTCATGAGATTATCAAAAAGGATCTTCACCTAGATCCTTTTAAAT
TAAAAATGAAGTTTTAAATCAATCTAAAGTATATATGAGTAAACTTGGTCTGACAGTTACCAATGCTTAA
TCAGTGAGGCACCTATCTCAGCGATCTGTCTATTTCGTTCATCCATAGTTGCCTGACTCCCCGTCGTGTA
GATAACTACGATACGGGAGGGCTTACCATCTGGCCCCAGTGCTGCAATGATACCGCGAGACCCACGCTCA
CCGGCTCCAGATTTATCAGCAATAAACCAGCCAGCCGGAAGGGCCGAGCGCAGAAGTGGTCCTGCAACTT
TATCCGCCTCCATCCAGTCTATTAATTGTTGCCGGGAAGCTAGAGTAAGTAGTTCGCCAGTTAATAGTTT
GCGCAACGTTGTTGCCATTGCTACAGGCATCGTGGTGTCACGCTCGTCGTTTGGTATGGCTTCATTCAGC
TCCGGTTCCCAACGATCAAGGCGAGTTACATGATCCCCCATGTTGTGCAAAAAAGCGGTTAGCTCCTTCG
GTCCTCCGATCGTTGTCAGAAGTAAGTTGGCCGCAGTGTTATCACTCATGGTTATGGCAGCACTGCATAA
TTCTCTTACTGTCATGCCATCCGTAAGATGCTTTTCTGTGACTGGTGAGTACTCAACCAAGTCATTCTGA
GAATAGTGTATGCGGCGACCGAGTTGCTCTTGCCCGGCGTCAATACGGGATAATACCGCGCCACATAGCA
GAACTTTAAAAGTGCTCATCATTGGAAAACGTTCTTCGGGGCGAAAACTCTCAAGGATCTTACCGCTGTT
GAGATCCAGTTCGATGTAACCCACTCGTGCACCCAACTGATCTTCAGCATCTTTTACTTTCACCAGCGTT
TCTGGGTGAGCAAAAACAGGAAGGCAAAATGCCGCAAAAAAGGGAATAAGGGCGACACGGAAATGTTGAA
TACTCATACTCTTCCTTTTTCAATATTATTGAAGCATTTATCAGGGTTATTGTCTCATGAGCGGATACAT
ATTTGAATGTATTTAGAAAAATAAACAAATAGGGGTTCCGCGCACATTTCCCCGAAAAGTGCCACCTGAC
Features (pLannotate 1.2.2; 23 found; start..end, strand, type, name):
     40..92      -  misc_feature   bom (fragment): basis of mobility region from pBR322
    247..626     +  enhancer       CMV enhancer: human cytomegalovirus immediate early enhancer
    627..826     +  promoter       CMV promoter: human cytomegalovirus (CMV) immediate early promoter
    844..1024    +  LTR            5' LTR (truncated): truncated 5' long terminal repeat (LTR) from HIV-1
   1071..1196    +  misc_feature   HIV-1 Ψ: packaging signal of human immunodeficiency virus type 1
   1180..1518    +  CDS            HIV-1 gag (fragment): gag protein from human immunodeficiency virus 1; gag
   1695..1928    +  misc_feature   RRE: The Rev response element (RRE) of HIV-1 allows for Rev-dependent mRNA export from the nucleus to the cytoplasm.
   2305..2405    +  CDS            Rev (fragment): human immunodeficiency virus 1 (HIV-1) Rev protein; rev; enhances nuclear export of unspliced and incompletely spliced viral mRNAs
   2455..2572    +  misc_feature   cPPT/CTS: central polypurine tract and central termination sequence of HIV-1
   2825..2858    +  protein_bind   loxP: Cre-mediated recombination occurs in the 8-bp core sequence (GCATACAT). Cre recombinase
   2985..3052    +  misc_RNA       tracrRNA (fragment): trans-activating CRISPR RNA for the Streptococcus pyogenes CRISPR/Cas9 system
   3117..4288    +  promoter       EF-1α promoter: strong constitutive promoter for human elongation factor EF-1α
   4300..4896    +  CDS            PuroR: puromycin N-acetyltransferase; pac from Streptomyces alboniger; confers resistance to puromycin
   4972..5670    +  CDS            TagBFP: monomeric blue fluorescent protein mammalian codon-optimized
   5690..5723    +  protein_bind   loxP: Cre-mediated recombination occurs in the 8-bp core sequence (GCATACAT). Cre recombinase
   5756..5779    +  misc_feature   MCS (fragment): pBluescript multiple cloning site
   5779..6367    +  misc_feature   WPRE: woodchuck hepatitis virus posttranscriptional regulatory element
   6368..6387    +  misc_feature   MCS (fragment): pBluescript multiple cloning site
   6389..6889    +  CDS            nef (fragment): NEF_HV1LA - Experimental evidence at protein level: Swiss-Prot protein existence level 1. Extracellular Nef protein targets CD4(+) T-lymphocytes for apoptosis by interacting with CXCR4 surface receptors. From Human immunodeficiency virus type 1 group M subtype B (isolate Lai) (HIV-1).
   6896..7076    +  LTR            5' LTR (truncated): truncated 5' long terminal repeat (LTR) from HIV-1
   7138..7726    -  rep_origin     ori: high-copy-number ColE1/pMB1/pBR322/pUC origin of replication
   7897..8757    -  CDS            AmpR: β-lactamase; bla; confers resistance to ampicillin, carbenicillin, and related antibiotics
   8758..8862    -  promoter       AmpR promoter: bla
