>Addgene plasmid #122659 | pLV-sgTel | addgene full sequence | sequence record 238442 | Addgene NGS Result
GACATTGATTATTGACTAGTTATTAATAGTAATCAATTACGGGGTCATTAGTTCATAGCCCATATATGGA
GTTCCGCGTTACATAACTTACGGTAAATGGCCCGCCTGGCTGACCGCCCAACGACCCCCGCCCATTGACG
TCAATAATGACGTATGTTCCCATAGTAACGCCAATAGGGACTTTCCATTGACGTCAATGGGTGGAGTATT
TACGGTAAACTGCCCACTTGGCAGTACATCAAGTGTATCATATGCCAAGTACGCCCCCTATTGACGTCAA
TGACGGTAAATGGCCCGCCTGGCATTATGCCCAGTACATGACCTTATGGGACTTTCCTACTTGGCAGTAC
ATCTACGTATTAGTCATCGCTATTACCATGGTGATGCGGTTTTGGCAGTACATCAATGGGCGTGGATAGC
GGTTTGACTCACGGGGATTTCCAAGTCTCCACCCCATTGACGTCAATGGGAGTTTGTTTTGGCACCAAAA
TCAACGGGACTTTCCAAAATGTCGTAACAACTCCGCCCCATTGACGCAAATGGGCGGTAGGCGTGTACGG
TGGGAGGTCTATATAAGCAGCGCGTTTTGCCTGTACTGGGTCTCTCTGGTTAGACCAGATCTGAGCCTGG
GAGCTCTCTGGCTAACTAGGGAACCCACTGCTTAAGCCTCAATAAAGCTTGCCTTGAGTGCTTCAAGTAG
TGTGTGCCCGTCTGTTGTGTGACTCTGGTAACTAGAGATCCCTCAGACCCTTTTAGTCAGTGTGGAAAAT
CTCTAGCAGTGGCGCCCGAACAGGGACTTGAAAGCGAAAGGGAAACCAGAGGAGCTCTCTCGACGCAGGA
CTCGGCTTGCTGAAGCGCGCACGGCAAGAGGCGAGGGGCGGCGACTGGTGAGTACGCCAAAAATTTTGAC
TAGCGGAGGCTAGAAGGAGAGAGATGGGTGCGAGAGCGTCAGTATTAAGCGGGGGAGAATTAGATCGCGA
TGGGAAAAAATTCGGTTAAGGCCAGGGGGAAAGAAAAAATATAAATTAAAACATATAGTATGGGCAAGCA
GGGAGCTAGAACGATTCGCAGTTAATCCTGGCCTGTTAGAAACATCAGAAGGCTGTAGACAAATACTGGG
ACAGCTACAACCATCCCTTCAGACAGGATCAGAAGAACTTAGATCATTATATAATACAGTAGCAACCCTC
TATTGTGTGCATCAAAGGATAGAGATAAAAGACACCAAGGAAGCTTTAGACAAGATAGAGGAAGAGCAAA
ACAAAAGTAAGACCACCGCACAGCAAGCGGCCGGCCGCTGATCTTCAGACCTGGAGGAGGAGATATGAGG
GACAATTGGAGAAGTGAATTATATAAATATAAAGTAGTAAAAATTGAACCATTAGGAGTAGCACCCACCA
AGGCAAAGAGAAGAGTGGTGCAGAGAGAAAAAAGAGCAGTGGGAATAGGAGCTTTGTTCCTTGGGTTCTT
GGGAGCAGCAGGAAGCACTATGGGCGCAGCGTCAATGACGCTGACGGTACAGGCCAGACAATTATTGTCT
GGTATAGTGCAGCAGCAGAACAATTTGCTGAGGGCTATTGAGGCGCAACAGCATCTGTTGCAACTCACAG
TCTGGGGCATCAAGCAGCTCCAGGCAAGAATCCTGGCTGTGGAAAGATACCTAAAGGATCAACAGCTCCT
GGGGATTTGGGGTTGCTCTGGAAAACTCATTTGCACCACTGCTGTGCCTTGGAATGCTAGTTGGAGTAAT
AAATCTCTGGAACAGATTTGGAATCACACGACCTGGATGGAGTGGGACAGAGAAATTAACAATTACACAA
GCTTAATACACTCCTTAATTGAAGAATCGCAAAACCAGCAAGAAAAGAATGAACAAGAATTATTGGAATT
AGATAAATGGGCAAGTTTGTGGAATTGGTTTAACATAACAAATTGGCTGTGGTATATAAAATTATTCATA
ATGATAGTAGGAGGCTTGGTAGGTTTAAGAATAGTTTTTGCTGTACTTTCTATAGTGAATAGAGTTAGGC
AGGGATATTCACCATTATCGTTTCAGACCCACCTCCCAACCCCGAGGGGACCCGACAGGCCCGAAGGAAT
AGAAGAAGAAGGTGGAGAGAGAGACAGAGACAGATCCATTCGATTAGTGAACGGATCGGCACTGCGTGCG
CCAATTCTGCAGACAAATGGCAGTATTCATCCACAATTTTAAAAGAAAAGGGGGGATTGGGGGGTACAGT
GCAGGGGAAAGAATAGTAGACATAATAGCAACAGACATACAAACTAAAGAATTACAAAAACAAATTACAA
AAATTCAAAATTTTCGGGTTTATTACAGGGACAGCAGAGATCCAGTTTGGTTAGTACCGGGCCCGCTCTA
GAGATCCGACGCGCCATCTCTAGGCCCGCGCCGGCCCCCTCGCACGGACTTGTGGGAGAAGCTCGGCTAC
TCCCCTGCCCCGGTTAATTTGCATATAATATTTCCTAGTAACTATAGAGGCTTAATGTGCGATAAAAGAC
AGATAATCTGTTCTTTTTAATACTAGCTACATTTTACATGATAGGCTTGGATTTCTATAACTTCGTATAG
CATACATTATACGAAGTTATAAACAGCACAAAAGGAAACTCACCCTAACTGTAAAGTAATTGTGTGTTTT
GAGACTATAAGTATCCCTTGGAGAACCACCTTGTTGGTTAGGGTTAGGGTTAGGGTTAGTTTAAGAGCTA
TGCTGGAAACAGCATAGCAAGTTTAAATAAGGCTAGTCCGTTATCAACTTGAAAAAGTGGCACCGAGTCG
GTGCTTTTTTTCTCGAGTACTAGGATCCATTAGGCGGCCGCGTGGATAACCGTATTACCGCCATGCATGT
GCCCGTCAGTGGGCAGAGCGCACATCGCCCACAGTCCCCGAGAAGTTGGGGGGAGGGGTCGGCAATTGAA
CCGGTGCCTAGAGAAGGTGGCGCGGGGTAAACTGGGAAAGTGATGTCGTGTACTGGCTCCGCCTTTTTCC
CGAGGGTGGGGGAGAACCGTATATAAGTGCAGTAGTCGCCGTGAACGTTCTTTTTCGCAACGGGTTTGCC
GCCAGAACACAGGTAAGTGCCGTGTGTGGTTCCCGCGGGCCTGGCCTCTTTACGGGTTATGGCCCTTGCG
TGCCTTGAATTACTTCCACCTGGCTGCAGTACGTGATTCTTGATCCCGAGCTTCGGGTTGGAAGTGGGTG
GGAGAGTTCGAGGCCTTGCGCTTAAGGAGCCCCTTCGCCTCGTGCTTGAGTTGAGGCCTGGCCTGGGCGC
TGGGGCCGCCGCGTGCGAATCTGGTGGCACCTTCGCGCCTGTCTCGCTGCTTTCGATAAGTCTCTAGCCA
TTTAAAATTTTTGATGACCTGCTGCGACGCTTTTTTTCTGGCAAGATAGTCTTGTAAATGCGGGCCAAGA
TCTGCACACTGGTATTTCGGTTTTTGGGGCCGCGGGCGGCGACGGGGCCCGTGCGTCCCAGCGCACATGT
TCGGCGAGGCGGGGCCTGCGAGCGCGGCCACCGAGAATCGGACGGGGGTAGTCTCAAGCTGGCCGGCCTG
CTCTGGTGCCTGGCCTCGCGCCGCCGTGTATCGCCCCGCCCTGGGCGGCAAGGCTGGCCCGGTCGGCACC
AGTTGCGTGAGCGGAAAGATGGCCGCTTCCCGGCCCTGCTGCAGGGAGCTCAAAATGGAGGACGCGGCGC
TCGGGAGAGCGGGCGGGTGAGTCACCCACACAAAGGAAAAGGGCCTTTCCGTCCTCAGCCGTCGCTTCAT
GTGACTCCACGGAGTACCGGGCGCCGTCCAGGCACCTCGATTAGTTCTCGCGCTTTTGGAGTACGTCGTC
TTTAGGTTGGGGGGAGGGGTTTTATGCGATGGAGTTTCCCCACACTGAGTGGGTGGAGACTGAAGTTAGG
CCAGCTTGGCACTTGATGTAATTCTCCTTGGAATTTGCCCTTTTTGAGTTTGGATCTTGGTTCATTCTCA
AGCCTCAGACAGTGGTTCAAAGTTTTTTTCTTCCATTTCAGGTGTCGTGAGCTAGCCCACCATGACCGAG
TACAAGCCCACGGTGCGCCTCGCCACCCGCGACGACGTCCCCCGGGCCGTACGCACCCTCGCCGCCGCGT
TCGCCGACTACCCCGCCACGCGCCACACCGTCGACCCGGACCGCCACATCGAGCGGGTCACCGAGCTGCA
AGAACTCTTCCTCACGCGCGTCGGGCTCGACATCGGCAAGGTGTGGGTCGCGGACGACGGCGCCGCGGTG
GCGGTCTGGACCACGCCGGAGAGCGTCGAAGCGGGGGCGGTGTTCGCCGAGATCGGCCCGCGCATGGCCG
AGTTGAGCGGTTCCCGGCTGGCCGCGCAGCAACAGATGGAAGGCCTCCTGGCGCCGCACCGGCCCAAGGA
GCCCGCGTGGTTCCTGGCCACCGTCGGCGTCTCGCCCGACCACCAGGGCAAGGGTCTGGGCAGCGCCGTC
GTGCTCCCCGGAGTGGAGGCGGCCGAGCGCGCCGGGGTGCCCGCCTTCCTGGAGACCTCCGCGCCCCGCA
ACCTCCCCTTCTACGAGCGGCTCGGCTTCACCGTCACCGCCGACGTCGAGGTGCCCGAAGGACCGCGCAC
CTGGTGCATGACCCGCAAGCCCGGTGCCGGATCGGGAGAGGGCAGAGGAAGTCTGCTAACATGCGGTGAC
GTCGAGGAGAATCCTGGCCCACCGGTCGCCACCAGCGAGCTGATTAAGGAGAACATGCACATGAAGCTGT
ACATGGAGGGCACCGTGGACAACCATCACTTCAAGTGCACATCCGAGGGCGAAGGCAAGCCCTACGAGGG
CACCCAGACCATGAGAATCAAGGTGGTCGAGGGCGGCCCTCTCCCCTTCGCCTTCGACATCCTGGCTACT
AGCTTCCTCTACGGCAGCAAGACCTTCATCAACCACACCCAGGGCATCCCCGACTTCTTCAAGCAGTCCT
TCCCTGAGGGCTTCACATGGGAGAGAGTCACCACATACGAAGACGGGGGCGTGCTGACCGCTACCCAGGA
CACCAGCCTCCAGGACGGCTGCCTCATCTACAACGTCAAGATCAGAGGGGTGAACTTCACATCCAACGGC
CCTGTGATGCAGAAGAAAACACTCGGCTGGGAGGCCTTCACCGAGACGCTGTACCCCGCTGACGGCGGCC
TGGAAGGCAGAAACGACATGGCCCTGAAGCTCGTGGGCGGGAGCCATCTGATCGCAAACATCAAGACCAC
ATATAGATCCAAGAAACCCGCTAAGAACCTCAAGATGCCTGGCGTCTACTATGTGGACTACAGACTGGAA
AGAATCAAGGAGGCCAACAACGAGACCTACGTCGAGCAGCACGAGGTGGCAGTGGCCAGATACTGCGACC
TCCCTAGCAAACTGGGGCACAAGCTTAATTAAGAATTCGTCGAGGGACCTAATAACTTCGTATAGCATAC
ATTATACGAAGTTATACATGTTTAAGGGTTCCGGTTCCACTAGGTACAATTCGATATCAAGCTTATCGAT
AATCAACCTCTGGATTACAAAATTTGTGAAAGATTGACTGGTATTCTTAACTATGTTGCTCCTTTTACGC
TATGTGGATACGCTGCTTTAATGCCTTTGTATCATGCTATTGCTTCCCGTATGGCTTTCATTTTCTCCTC
CTTGTATAAATCCTGGTTGCTGTCTCTTTATGAGGAGTTGTGGCCCGTTGTCAGGCAACGTGGCGTGGTG
TGCACTGTGTTTGCTGACGCAACCCCCACTGGTTGGGGCATTGCCACCACCTGTCAGCTCCTTTCCGGGA
CTTTCGCTTTCCCCCTCCCTATTGCCACGGCGGAACTCATCGCCGCCTGCCTTGCCCGCTGCTGGACAGG
GGCTCGGCTGTTGGGCACTGACAATTCCGTGGTGTTGTCGGGGAAATCATCGTCCTTTCCTTGGCTGCTC
GCCTGTGTTGCCACCTGGATTCTGCGCGGGACGTCCTTCTGCTACGTCCCTTCGGCCCTCAATCCAGCGG
ACCTTCCTTCCCGCGGCCTGCTGCCGGCTCTGCGGCCTCTTCCGCGTCTTCGCCTTCGCCCTCAGACGAG
TCGGATCTCCCTTTGGGCCGCCTCCCCGCATCGATACCGTCGACCTCGATCGAGACCTAGAAAAACATGG
AGCAATCACAAGTAGCAATACAGCAGCTACCAATGCTGATTGTGCCTGGCTAGAAGCACAAGAGGAGGAG
GAGGTGGGTTTTCCAGTCACACCTCAGGTACCTTTAAGACCAATGACTTACAAGGCAGCTGTAGATCTTA
GCCACTTTTTAAAAGAAAAGGGGGGACTGGAAGGGCTAATTCACTCCCAACGAAGACAAGATATCCTTGA
TCTGTGGATCTACCACACACAAGGCTACTTCCCTGATTGGCAGAACTACACACCAGGGCCAGGGATCAGA
TATCCACTGACCTTTGGATGGTGCTACAAGCTAGTACCAGTTGAGCAAGAGAAGGTAGAAGAAGCCAATG
AAGGAGAGAACACCCGCTTGTTACACCCTGTGAGCCTGCATGGGATGGATGACCCGGAGAGAGAAGTATT
AGAGTGGAGGTTTGACAGCCGCCTAGCATTTCATCACATGGCCCGAGAGCTGCATCCGGACTGTACTGGG
TCTCTCTGGTTAGACCAGATCTGAGCCTGGGAGCTCTCTGGCTAACTAGGGAACCCACTGCTTAAGCCTC
AATAAAGCTTGCCTTGAGTGCTTCAAGTAGTGTGTGCCCGTCTGTTGTGTGACTCTGGTAACTAGAGATC
CCTCAGACCCTTTTAGTCAGTGTGGAAAATCTCTAGCAGCATGTGAGCAAAAGGCCAGCAAAAGGCCAGG
AACCGTAAAAAGGCCGCGTTGCTGGCGTTTTTCCATAGGCTCCGCCCCCCTGACGAGCATCACAAAAATC
GACGCTCAAGTCAGAGGTGGCGAAACCCGACAGGACTATAAAGATACCAGGCGTTTCCCCCTGGAAGCTC
CCTCGTGCGCTCTCCTGTTCCGACCCTGCCGCTTACCGGATACCTGTCCGCCTTTCTCCCTTCGGGAAGC
GTGGCGCTTTCTCATAGCTCACGCTGTAGGTATCTCAGTTCGGTGTAGGTCGTTCGCTCCAAGCTGGGCT
GTGTGCACGAACCCCCCGTTCAGCCCGACCGCTGCGCCTTATCCGGTAACTATCGTCTTGAGTCCAACCC
GGTAAGACACGACTTATCGCCACTGGCAGCAGCCACTGGTAACAGGATTAGCAGAGCGAGGTATGTAGGC
GGTGCTACAGAGTTCTTGAAGTGGTGGCCTAACTACGGCTACACTAGAAGAACAGTATTTGGTATCTGCG
CTCTGCTGAAGCCAGTTACCTTCGGAAAAAGAGTTGGTAGCTCTTGATCCGGCAAACAAACCACCGCTGG
TAGCGGTGGTTTTTTTGTTTGCAAGCAGCAGATTACGCGCAGAAAAAAAGGATCTCAAGAAGATCCTTTG
ATCTTTTCTACGGGGTCTGACGCTCAGTGGAACGAAAACTCACGTTAAGGGATTTTGGTCATGAGATTAT
CAAAAAGGATCTTCACCTAGATCCTTTTAAATTAAAAATGAAGTTTTAAATCAATCTAAAGTATATATGA
GTAAACTTGGTCTGACAGTTACCAATGCTTAATCAGTGAGGCACCTATCTCAGCGATCTGTCTATTTCGT
TCATCCATAGTTGCCTGACTCCCCGTCGTGTAGATAACTACGATACGGGAGGGCTTACCATCTGGCCCCA
GTGCTGCAATGATACCGCGAGACCCACGCTCACCGGCTCCAGATTTATCAGCAATAAACCAGCCAGCCGG
AAGGGCCGAGCGCAGAAGTGGTCCTGCAACTTTATCCGCCTCCATCCAGTCTATTAATTGTTGCCGGGAA
GCTAGAGTAAGTAGTTCGCCAGTTAATAGTTTGCGCAACGTTGTTGCCATTGCTACAGGCATCGTGGTGT
CACGCTCGTCGTTTGGTATGGCTTCATTCAGCTCCGGTTCCCAACGATCAAGGCGAGTTACATGATCCCC
CATGTTGTGCAAAAAAGCGGTTAGCTCCTTCGGTCCTCCGATCGTTGTCAGAAGTAAGTTGGCCGCAGTG
TTATCACTCATGGTTATGGCAGCACTGCATAATTCTCTTACTGTCATGCCATCCGTAAGATGCTTTTCTG
TGACTGGTGAGTACTCAACCAAGTCATTCTGAGAATAGTGTATGCGGCGACCGAGTTGCTCTTGCCCGGC
GTCAATACGGGATAATACCGCGCCACATAGCAGAACTTTAAAAGTGCTCATCATTGGAAAACGTTCTTCG
GGGCGAAAACTCTCAAGGATCTTACCGCTGTTGAGATCCAGTTCGATGTAACCCACTCGTGCACCCAACT
GATCTTCAGCATCTTTTACTTTCACCAGCGTTTCTGGGTGAGCAAAAACAGGAAGGCAAAATGCCGCAAA
AAAGGGAATAAGGGCGACACGGAAATGTTGAATACTCATACTCTTCCTTTTTCAATATTATTGAAGCATT
TATCAGGGTTATTGTCTCATGAGCGGATACATATTTGAATGTATTTAGAAAAATAAACAAATAGGGGTTC
CGCGCACATTTCCCCGAAAAGTGCCACCTGACGTCGACGGATCGGGAGATCTCCCGATCCCCTATGGTGC
ACTCTCAGTACAATCTGCTCTGATGCCGCATAGTTAAGCCAGTATCTGCTCCCTGCTTGTGTGTTGGAGG
TCGCTGAGTAGTGCGCGAGCAAAATTTAAGCTACAACAAGGCAAGGCTTGACCGACAATTGCATGAAGAA
TCTGCTTAGGGTTAGGCGTTTTGCGCTGCTTCGCGATGTACGGGCCAGATATACGCGTT
Features (pLannotate 1.2.2; 23 found; start..end, strand, type, name):
      1..380     +  enhancer       CMV enhancer: human cytomegalovirus immediate early enhancer
    381..580     +  promoter       CMV promoter: human cytomegalovirus (CMV) immediate early promoter
    598..778     +  LTR            5' LTR (truncated): truncated 5' long terminal repeat (LTR) from HIV-1
    825..950     +  misc_feature   HIV-1 Ψ: packaging signal of human immunodeficiency virus type 1
    934..1272    +  CDS            HIV-1 gag (fragment): gag protein from human immunodeficiency virus 1; gag
   1447..1680    +  misc_feature   RRE: The Rev response element (RRE) of HIV-1 allows for Rev-dependent mRNA export from the nucleus to the cytoplasm.
   2057..2157    +  CDS            Rev (fragment): human immunodeficiency virus 1 (HIV-1) Rev protein; rev; enhances nuclear export of unspliced and incompletely spliced viral mRNAs
   2207..2324    +  misc_feature   cPPT/CTS: central polypurine tract and central termination sequence of HIV-1
   2577..2610    +  protein_bind   loxP: Cre-mediated recombination occurs in the 8-bp core sequence (GCATACAT). Cre recombinase
   2737..2804    +  misc_RNA       tracrRNA (fragment): trans-activating CRISPR RNA for the Streptococcus pyogenes CRISPR/Cas9 system
   2869..4040    +  promoter       EF-1α promoter: strong constitutive promoter for human elongation factor EF-1α
   4052..4648    +  CDS            PuroR: puromycin N-acetyltransferase; pac from Streptomyces alboniger; confers resistance to puromycin
   4724..5422    +  CDS            TagBFP: monomeric blue fluorescent protein mammalian codon-optimized
   5442..5475    +  protein_bind   loxP: Cre-mediated recombination occurs in the 8-bp core sequence (GCATACAT). Cre recombinase
   5508..5531    +  misc_feature   MCS (fragment): pBluescript multiple cloning site
   5531..6119    +  misc_feature   WPRE: woodchuck hepatitis virus posttranscriptional regulatory element
   6120..6139    +  misc_feature   MCS (fragment): pBluescript multiple cloning site
   6141..6641    +  CDS            nef (fragment): NEF_HV1LA - Experimental evidence at protein level: Swiss-Prot protein existence level 1. Extracellular Nef protein targets CD4(+) T-lymphocytes for apoptosis by interacting with CXCR4 surface receptors. From Human immunodeficiency virus type 1 group M subtype B (isolate Lai) (HIV-1).
   6648..6828    +  LTR            5' LTR (truncated): truncated 5' long terminal repeat (LTR) from HIV-1
   6890..7478    -  rep_origin     ori: high-copy-number ColE1/pMB1/pBR322/pUC origin of replication
   7649..8509    -  CDS            AmpR: β-lactamase; bla; confers resistance to ampicillin, carbenicillin, and related antibiotics
   8510..8614    -  promoter       AmpR promoter: bla
   8673..8725    -  misc_feature   bom (fragment): basis of mobility region from pBR322
