[The description below was written by a language model from this plasmid's Addgene catalogue record and pLannotate feature annotations shown in this document.]
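Description:
pLV-sgTel is a lentiviral CRISPR guide-RNA expression plasmid of about 8.9 kb built on the pHR backbone, derived by modification of an earlier sgRNA vector. It is propagated in E. coli through a high-copy ColE1/pUC-type origin with ampicillin selection (AmpR under its bla promoter). The transfer-vector portion starts with a CMV enhancer/promoter fused to a truncated HIV-1 5' LTR, which drives transcription of the viral genomic RNA in packaging cells. This is followed by the Ψ packaging signal with a gag fragment, the Rev response element for nuclear export of the unspliced RNA, and the cPPT/CTS. A WPRE, which enhances transcript expression, a nef fragment and a second truncated LTR close the provirus.

The payload is an S. pyogenes Cas9-type single guide RNA whose spacer targets the telomeric repeat, annotated here through its tracrRNA-derived scaffold. The promoter driving the sgRNA is not annotated in either feature table and is not stated in the record. Downstream, an EF-1α promoter drives puromycin N-acetyltransferase followed by TagBFP. The two coding sequences are separated by a short unannotated gap, so how they are linked is not specified. Together they allow drug selection and blue-fluorescence identification of transduced mammalian cells. Two loxP sites flank the sgRNA and marker cassette, which would in principle allow Cre-mediated excision, depending on their relative orientation. The depositor and sequencing-derived records differ by about eleven bases and in their start point, but they show the same features in the same order. The plasmid supplies only the guide, so a Cas9 or dCas9 protein must come from elsewhere. The associated work on nuclear condensates and genome organisation suggests its use in directing such proteins to telomeres.
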