Addgene plasmid #122659: pLV-sgTel
Purpose: Expresses sgRNA for telomere repeats with fluorescent indicator BFP and puromycin selection marker
Depositing lab: Clifford Brangwynne. Depositing organization: Princeton University. Publication: Liquid Nuclear Condensates Mechanically Sense and Restructure the Genome. Shin Y, Chang YC, Lee DSW, Berry J, Sanders DW, Ronceray P, Wingreen NS, Haataja M, Brangwynne CP. Cell. 2018 Nov 29;175(6):1481-1491.e13. doi: 10.1016/j.cell.2018.10.057. PubMed 30500535.
Backbone
  Vector backbone: pHR
  Total vector size (bp): 8890
  Vector type: Mammalian Expression, Lentiviral, CRISPR
  Selectable markers: Puromycin
Growth in bacteria
  Bacterial resistance: Ampicillin, 100 μg/mL
  Growth temperature: 37°C
  Growth strain: NEB Stable
  Copy number: High Copy
Gene/Insert
  Gene/Insert name: BFP
  gRNA/shRNA sequence: TTAGGGTTAGGGTTAGGGTTA
Terms and licenses: Academic/Nonprofit Terms; Industry Terms: Not Available to Industry
Depositor comments: This plasmid was modified from Addgene plasmid #60905 (Tanenbaum et al., Cell, 2014). Details can be found under the methods section (subsection constructs) of our manuscript.
How to cite: pLV-sgTel was a gift from Clifford Brangwynne (Addgene plasmid # 122659 ; http://n2t.net/addgene:122659 ; RRID:Addgene_122659)
